Addgene plasmid #68922: pAT787
Purpose: NanoLuc expressed constiutively from PAM3 and GH022 RBS, pNBU2 backbone, AmpR
Depositing lab: Timothy Lu & Christopher Voigt. Depositing organization: Massachusetts Institute of Technology. Publication: Programming a Human Commensal Bacterium, Bacteroides thetaiotaomicron, to Sense and Respond to Stimuli in the Murine Gut Microbiota. Mimee M, Tucker AC, Voigt CA, Lu TK. Cell Syst. 2015 Jul 29;1(1):62-71. doi: 10.1016/j.cels.2015.06.001. PubMed 26918244.
Backbone
  Vector backbone: pNBU2
  Total vector size (bp): 5761
  Vector type: Bacterial Expression
  Selectable markers: Erythromycin in Bacteroides
Growth in bacteria
  Bacterial resistance: Ampicillin, 100 μg/mL
  Growth temperature: 37°C
  Growth strain: Pir1
  Copy number: Low Copy
Gene/Insert
  Gene/Insert name: NanoLuc
  Insert size (bp): 516
Terms and licenses: Academic/Nonprofit Terms; Industry Terms: Not Available to Industry
How to cite: pAT787 was a gift from Timothy Lu & Christopher Voigt (Addgene plasmid # 68922 ; http://n2t.net/addgene:68922 ; RRID:Addgene_68922)
