[The description below was written by a language model from this plasmid's Addgene catalogue record, the feature table of its GenBank file and pLannotate feature annotations shown in this document.]
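Description:
pAT787 is a 5,761 bp bacterial expression plasmid built on the pNBU2 backbone, a shuttle-type vector that is maintained in E. coli and transferred into Bacteroides. In E. coli it replicates from the R6K γ origin, which depends on the pi initiator protein supplied in trans. This explains the use of a pir-expressing host strain and the low copy number listed in the record. Selection in E. coli is by ampicillin through the β-lactamase (AmpR) gene. An erythromycin-resistance rRNA methylase, annotated by homology as ermC', provides the erythromycin marker the record lists for Bacteroides. An incP oriT with an adjacent traJ fragment allows the plasmid to be mobilised by conjugation from a suitable donor. pNBU2 vectors are generally known to integrate into the Bacteroides chromosome through an NBU2 integrase. However, no integrase or attachment site is annotated in the automated feature table, which leaves the first roughly 1.8 kb of the sequence undescribed.

The payload is a 516 bp NanoLuc luciferase coding sequence, detected in the table as a match to the catalytic subunit of the Oplophorus gracilirostris luciferase from which NanoLuc was engineered. According to the catalogue entry, it is expressed constitutively from the PAM3 promoter with the GH022 ribosome binding site. Neither element is annotated, but both presumably lie between the MCS fragment and the reporter ORF. The construct appears to serve as a luminescent readout of the expression strength of this promoter–RBS pairing, as part of work on genetic parts for programming Bacteroides thetaiotaomicron. The accompanying GenBank record covers only 885 bp and has no annotated features, so it adds nothing further.
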