Features (pLannotate 1.2.2; 8 found; start..end, strand, type, name):
   1839..2567    -  CDS            ermC': ERM_BACIU - Experimental evidence at protein level: Swiss-Prot protein existence level 1. This protein produces a dimethylation of the adenine residue at position 2085 in 23S rRNA, resulting in reduced affinity between ribosomes and macrolide-lincosamide-streptogramin B antibiotics. From Bacillus subtilis.
   3038..3054    +  promoter       AmpR promoter (fragment): bla
   3055..3915    +  CDS            AmpR: β-lactamase; bla; confers resistance to ampicillin, carbenicillin, and related antibiotics
   3968..4013    -  CDS            traJ (fragment): oriT-recognizing protein; traJ
   4046..4155    -  oriT           oriT: incP origin of transfer
   4326..4714    +  rep_origin     R6K γ ori: γ replication origin from E. coli plasmid R6K; requires the R6K initiator protein pi for replication
   4726..4747    +  misc_feature   MCS (fragment): pBluescript multiple cloning site
   5038..5562    +  CDS            LUCI_OPLGR (fragment): Experimental evidence at protein level: Swiss-Prot protein existence level 1. Catalytic subunit of oplophorus-luciferin 2-monooxygenase. Oxidoreductase that converts coelenterazine (the oplophorus luciferin) to coelenteramide under emission of blue light with a maximum at 454 nm. Is also active with bisdeoxycoelenterazine. From Oplophorus gracilirostris (Luminous shrimp).
>Addgene plasmid #68922 | pAT787 | depositor full sequence | sequence record 121339 | pAT787 sequence 5761 bps
ATCCATCAAAATTCGTTTTCTCTATGTTGGATTCCTTGTTGCTCATATTGTGATGATAATTTCTACAAAT
ATAGTCATTGGTAACTATCTATGAAACTGTTTGATACTTTTATAGTTGATTAAACTTGTTCATGGCATTT
GCCTTAATATCATCCGCTATGTCAATGTAGGGTTTCATAGCTTTGTAGTCGCTGTGTCCCGTCCATTTCA
TGACCACCTGTGCCGGGATTCCGAGAGCCAGCGCATTGCAGATGAATGTCCTTCTTCCTGCATGGGTACT
GAGCAAAGCGTATTTGGGTGTGACTTCATCAATACGTTCATTTCCCTTGTAGTAGGTTTCCCGTACAGGC
TCGTTGATTTCTGCCAGTTCGCCCAGCTCTTTCAGGTAATCGTTCATCTTCTGGTTGCTGATGACGGGCA
GAGCCATGTAATTCTCGAAATGGATGTCCTTGTATTTGTCCAGTATGGCTTTGCTGTATTTGTTCAGTTC
AATCGTCAGGCTGTCGGCAGTCTTGACTGTGGTTATTTCGATGTGGTCGGACTTCACATCGCTTCTTTTC
AGATTGCGAACATCCGAATACCGCAAACTCGTAAAGCAGCAGAACAGGAAAACATCACGCACACGTTCCA
GGTATTGCTTATCCTTGGGTATCTGGTAGTCTTTCAGCTTGTTCAGTTCATCCCAAGTCAGGAAGATTAC
TTTTTTCGAGGTGGTTTTCAGTTTCGGTTTGAACGTATCGTATGCAATGTTCTGATGATGTCCTTTCTTG
AAGCTCCAGCGCAGGAACCATTTGAGGAATCCCATTTGCTTGCCGATGGTGCTGTTTCTCATATCCTTGG
TGTCACGCAGGAAGTTGACGTATTCGTTCAATCCAAACTCGTTGAAATAGTTGAACGTTGCATCCTCCTT
GAACTCTTTGAGGTGGTTCCTCACTGCTGCAAATTTTTCATAGGTGGATGCCGTCCAGTTATTCTGGTTA
CCGCACTCTTTTACAAACTCATCGAACACCTCCCAAAAGCTGACAGGGGCTTCTTCCGGCTGTTCTTCGC
TGGTGTCTTTCATTCTCATGTTGAAAGCTTCCTTCAACTGTTGGGTCGTTGGCATGACCTCCTGCACCTC
AAATTCCTTGAAAATATTCTGGATTTCGGCATAGTATTTCAGCAAGTCCGTATTGATTTCGGCTGCACTT
TGCTTTAGCTTGTTGGTACATCCGCTCTTTACCCGCTGCTTATCTGCATCCCATTTGGCTACGTCAATCC
GGTAGCCCGTTGTAAACTCGATGCGTTGGCTGGCAAAGATGACACGCATACGGATGGGTACGTTCTCTAC
GATTGGCACACCGTTCTTTTTCCGGCTCTCCAATGCAAAAATGATGTTGCGCTTGATATTCATAATTGGG
TGCGTTTGAAATTCTACACCCAAATATACACCCAATTATTGAGATAGCAAAAGACATTTAGAAACATTTA
CTTTTACTCTATATTGTAATTTACACTTGATTATCAGTCGTTTGCAGTCTTATGATATTCTGTGAAAGTA
TAAGTTCGAGAGCCTGTCTCTCCGCAAAAAACGCTGAAAATCAGCAGATTGCAAAACAAACACCCTGTTT
TACACCCAAGAATGTAAAGTCGGCTGTTTTTGTTTTATTTAAGATAATACAACCACTACATAATAAAAGA
GTAGCGATATTAAAAGAATCCGATGAGAAAAGACTAATATTTATCTATCCATTCAGTTTGATTTTTCAGG
ACTTTACATCGTCCTGAAAGTATTTGTTGGTACCGGTACCGAGGACGCGTAAACATTTACAGTTGCATGT
GGCCTATTGTTTTTAGCCGTTAAATATTTTATAACTATTAAATAGCGATACAAATTGTTCGAAACTAATA
TTGTTTATATCATATATTCTCGCATGTTTTAAAGCTTTATTAAATTGATTTTTTGTAAACAGTTTTTCGT
ACTCTTTGTTAACCCATTTCATTACAAAAGTTTCATATTTTTTTCTCTCTTTAAATGCCATTTTTGCTGG
CTTTCTTTTTAATACAATTAATGTGCTATCCACTTTAGGTTTTGGATGGAAATAATACCTAGGAATTTTT
GCTAATATAGAAATATCTACCTCTGCCATTAACAGCAATGCTAGTGATCTGTTTGTATCTAATAACATTT
TAGCAAAACCATATTCCACTATTAAATAACTTATTGTGGCTGAACTTTCAAAAACAATTTTTCGAATTAT
ATTTGTGCTTATGTTGTAAGGTATGCTGCCAAATATTTTATATGGATTGTGGCTAGGAAATGTAAATTTC
AGTATATCATCATTTACTATTTGATAGTTAGGATAATTTAAGAGCTTATTACGAGTTACCTCACATAATT
TAGAATCAATTTCTATCGCCGTTACAAAATTACATCTCTTTACCAATCCAGCAGTAAAATGACCTTTCCC
TGCACCTATTTCAAAGATGTTATCTTTTTCATCTAAACTTATGCAATTCATTATTTTTTCTATGTGATAT
TTTGAAGTAATAAAATTTTGACTATCTTTTATATTTACTTTGTTCATTATAACCTCTCCTTAATTTATTG
CATCTCTTTTCGAATATTTATGTTTTTTGAGAAAAGAACGTACTCATGGTTCATCCCGATATGCGTATCG
GTCTGTATATCAGCAACTTTCTATGTGTTTCAACTACAATAGTCATCTATTCTCATCTTTCTGAGTCCAC
CCCCTGCAAAGCCCCTCTTTACGACATAAAAATTCGGTCGGAAAAGGTATGCAAAAGATGTTTCTCTCTT
TAAGAGAAACTCTTCGGGATGCAAAAATATGAAAATAACTCCAATTCACCAAATTATATAGCGACTTTTT
TACAAAATGCTAAAATTTGTTGATTTCCGTCAAGCAATTGTTGAGCAAAAATGTCTTTTACGATAAAATG
ATACCTCAATATCAACTGTTTAGCAAAACGATATTTCTCTTAAAGAGAGAAACACCTTTTTGTTCACCAA
TCCCCGACTTTTAATCCCGCGGCCATGATTGAAAAAGGAAGAGTATGAGTATTCAACATTTCCGTGTCGC
CCTTATTCCCTTTTTTGCGGCATTTTGCCTTCCTGTTTTTGCTCACCCAGAAACGCTGGTGAAAGTAAAA
GATGCTGAAGATCAGTTGGGTGCACGAGTGGGTTACATCGAACTGGATCTCAACAGCGGTAAGATCCTTG
AGAGTTTTCGCCCCGAAGAACGTTTTCCAATGATGAGCACTTTTAAAGTTCTGCTATGTGGCGCGGTATT
ATCCCGTATTGACGCCGGGCAAGAGCAACTCGGTCGCCGCATACACTATTCTCAGAATGACTTGGTTGAG
TACTCACCAGTCACAGAAAAGCATCTTACGGATGGCATGACAGTAAGAGAATTATGCAGTGCTGCCATAA
CCATGAGTGATAACACTGCGGCCAACTTACTTCTGACAACGATCGGAGGACCGAAGGAGCTAACCGCTTT
TTTGCACAACATGGGGGATCATGTAACTCGCCTTGATCGTTGGGAACCGGAGCTGAATGAAGCCATACCA
AACGACGAGCGTGACACCACGATGCCTGTAGCAATGGCAACAACGTTGCGCAAACTATTAACTGGCGAAC
TACTTACTCTAGCTTCCCGGCAACAATTAATAGACTGGATGGAGGCGGATAAAGTTGCAGGACCACTTCT
GCGCTCGGCCCTTCCGGCTGGCTGGTTTATTGCTGATAAATCTGGAGCCGGTGAGCGTGGGTCTCGCGGT
ATCATTGCAGCACTGGGGCCAGATGGTAAGCCCTCCCGTATCGTAGTTATCTACACGACGGGGAGTCAGG
CAACTATGGATGAACGAAATAGACAGATCGCTGAGATAGGTGCCTCACTGATTAAGCATTGGTAACTGTC
AGACCAAGTTTACTCATAACGCGTCAATTCGAGGGGGATCAATTCCGTGATAGGTGGGCTGCCCTTCCTG
GTTGGCTTGGTTTCATCAGCCATCCGCTTGCCCTCATCTGTTACGCCGGCGGTAGCCGGCCAGCCTCGCA
GAGCAGGATTCCCGTTGAGCACCGCCAGGTGCGAATAAGGGACAGTGAAGAAGGAACACCCGCTCGCGGG
TGGGCCTACTTCACCTATCCTGCCCGGCTGACGCCGTTGGATACACCAAGGAAAGTCTACACGAACCCTT
TGGCAAAATCCTGTATATCGTGCGAAAAAGGATGGATATACCGAAAAAATCGCTATAATGACCCCGAAGC
AGGGTTATGCAGCGGAAAACGGAATTGATCCGGCCACGATGCGTCCGGCGTAGAGGATCTGAAGATCAGC
AGTTCAACCTGTTGATAGTACGTACTAAGCTCTCATGTTTCACGTACTAAGCTCTCATGTTTAACGTACT
AAGCTCTCATGTTTAACGAACTAAACCCTCATGGCTAACGTACTAAGCTCTCATGGCTAACGTACTAAGC
TCTCATGTTTCACGTACTAAGCTCTCATGTTTGAACAATAAAATTAATATAAATCAGCAACTTAAATAGC
CTCTAAGGTTTTAAGTTTTATAAGAAAAAAAAGAATATATAAGGCTTTTAAAGCTTTTAAGGTTTAACGG
TTGTGGACAACAAGCCAGGGATGTAACGCACTGAGAAGCCCTTAGAGCCTCTCAAAGCAATTTTGAGTGA
CACAGGAACACTTAACGGCTGACATGGGAATTCCCCTCCACCGCGGTGGCGGCCGCTGATCTGGAAGAAG
CAATGAAAGCTGCTGTTAAGTCTCCGAATCAGGTATTGTTCCTGACAGGTGTATTCCCATCCGGTAAACG
CGGATACTTTGCAGTTGATCTGACTCAGGAATAAATTATAAATTAAGGTAAGAAGATTGTAGGATAAGCT
AATGAAATAGAAAAAGGATGCCGTCACACAACTTGTCGGCATTCTTTTTTGTTTTATTAGTTGAAAATAT
AGTGAAAACTTTGCAACAGCATAGCTCAGCACAGATTATTTGTCGTAACTTTGCACTCCCATATAAAAGA
AAAGACACCATGGTTTTTACTCTGGAAGATTTTGTTGGCGATTGGCGTCAGACCGCGGGTTATAATTTGG
ATCAAGTCCTGGAACAGGGTGGCGTAAGCTCTCTGTTCCAGAACCTGGGTGTGAGCGTGACGCCGATTCA
GCGCATCGTTCTGTCCGGCGAGAACGGTCTGAAAATTGATATTCATGTGATCATCCCGTACGAAGGCCTG
AGCGGTGACCAAATGGGTCAAATCGAGAAAATCTTTAAAGTCGTCTACCCAGTTGACGATCACCACTTCA
AGGTTATCTTGCATTACGGTACGCTGGTGATTGATGGTGTGACCCCGAATATGATTGACTATTTCGGCCG
TCCGTATGAAGGCATTGCCGTTTTTGACGGTAAAAAGATCACCGTCACCGGTACCCTGTGGAATGGCAAT
AAGATTATTGACGAGCGTCTGATTAACCCGGACGGCAGCCTGCTGTTCCGCGTGACCATCAACGGTGTCA
CGGGTTGGCGTCTGTGCGAGCGCATCCTGGCATAATGAACTGCACTTGCTTTGATAATTAATGATAAACA
ATCTAAAAGCACTCTAATCGTTATCGGAGTGCTTTTAGATTACTAATCAAATTGCTTCTACTAATTGCCT
ATCTTCCAGTGATGGAACAGCATTTGTGCATTGGCTGCAACAATCAGCCTTACTTGTGCCTGTTCTATTT
CCGAACCGACCGCTTGTATGA
