LOCUS       Exported 885 bp ds-DNA linear SYN 23-AUG-2021
DEFINITION  NanoLuc expressed constiutively from PAM3 and GH022 RBS, pNBU2
            backbone, AmpR.
ACCESSION   .
VERSION     .
KEYWORDS    pAT787
SOURCE      synthetic DNA construct
  ORGANISM  synthetic DNA construct
REFERENCE   1 (bases 1 to 885)
  AUTHORS   Mimee M, Tucker AC, Voigt CA, Lu TK
  TITLE     Programming a Human Commensal Bacterium, Bacteroides
            thetaiotaomicron, to Sense and Respond to Stimuli in the Murine Gut
            Microbiota.
  JOURNAL   Cell Syst. 2015 Jul 29;1(1):62-71. doi: 10.1016/j.cels.2015.06.001.
  PUBMED    26918244
REFERENCE   2 (bases 1 to 885)
  AUTHORS   .
  TITLE     Direct Submission
  JOURNAL   Exported Aug 23, 2021 from SnapGene Server 1.1.58
            http://www.snapgene.com
FEATURES             Location/Qualifiers
     source          1..885
                     /organism="synthetic DNA construct"
                     /mol_type="other DNA"
ORIGIN
        1 ttgagtgaca caggaacact taacggctga catgggaatt cccctccacc gcggtggcgg
       61 ccgctgatct ggaagaagca atgaaagctg ctgttaagtc tccgaatcag gtattgttcc
      121 tgacaggtgt attcccatcc ggtaaacgcg gatactttgc agttgatctg actcaggaat
      181 aaattataaa ttaaggtaag aagattgtag gataagctaa tgaaatagaa aaaggatgcc
      241 gtcacacaac ttgtcggcat tcttttttgt tttattagtt gaaaatatag tgaaaacttt
      301 gcaacagcat agctcagcac agattatttg tcgtaacttt gcactcccat ataaaagaaa
      361 agacaccatg gtttttactc tggaagattt tgttggcgat tggcgtcaga ccgcgggtta
      421 taatttggat caagtcctgg aacagggtgg cgtaagctct ctgttccaga acctgggtgt
      481 gagcgtgacg ccgattcagc gcatcgttct gtccggcgag aacggtctga aaattgatat
      541 tcatgtgatc atcccgtacg aaggcctgag cggtgaccaa atgggtcaaa tcgagaaaat
      601 ctttaaagtc gtctacccag ttgacgatca ccacttcaag gttatcttgc attacggtac
      661 gctggtgatt gatggtgtga ccccgaatat gattgactat ttcggccgtc cgtatgaagg
      721 cattgccgtt tttgacggta aaaagatcac cgtcaccggt accctgtgga atggcaataa
      781 gattattgac gagcgtctga ttaacccgga cggcagcctg ctgttccgcg tgaccatcaa
      841 cggtgtcacg ggttggcgtc tgtgcgagcg catcctggca taatg
//
