>Addgene plasmid #68922 | pAT787 | addgene partial sequence | sequence record 126490 | hhvEBNA1-R 5'-TGGAATAGCAAGGGCAGTTC-3'
CGTTGATGGTCACGCGGAACAGCAGGCTGCCGTCCGGGTTAATCAGACGCTCGTCAATAATCTTATTGCC
ATTCCACAGGGTACCGGTGACGGTGATCTTTTTACCGTCAAAAACGGCAATGCCTTCATACGGACGGCCG
AAATAGTCAATCATATTCGGGGTCACACCATCAATCACCAGCGTACCGTAATGCAAGATAACCTTGAAGT
GGTGATCGTCAACTGGGTAGACGACTTTAAAGATTTTCTCGATTTGACCCATTTGGTCACCGCTCAGGCC
TTCGTACGGGATGATCACATGAATATCAATTTTCAGACCGTTCTCGCCGGACAGAACGATGCGCTGAATC
GGCGTCACGCTCACACCCAGGTTCTGGAACAGAGAGCTTACGCCACCCTGTTCCAGGACTTGATCCAAAT
TATAACCCGCGGTCTGACGCCAATCGCCAACAAAATCTTCCAGAGTAAAAACCATGGTGTCTTTTCTTTT
ATATGGGAGTGCAAAGTTACGACAAATAATCTGTGCTGAGCTATGCTGTTGCAAAGTTTTCACTATATTT
TCAACTAATAAAACAAAAAAGAATGCCGACAAGTTGTGTGACGGCATCCTTTTTCTATTTCATTAGCTTA
TCCTACAATCTTCTTACCTTAATTTATAATTTATTCCTGAGTCAGATCAACTGCAAAGTATCCGCGTTTA
CCGGATGGG
